Addgene plasmid #227754: pVG143
Purpose: Expresses a version of light-inducible transcription factor EL222 (Leu87Ile) under a strong constitutive PGK1pr
Depositing lab: Sahand Jamal Rahi. Depositing organization: Swiss Federal Institute of Technology (EPFL). Publication: Light-directed evolution of dynamic, multi-state, and computational protein functionalities. Gligorovski V, Labagnara M, Scutteri L, Blackholm M, Moglich A, Mansouri N, Rahi SJ. Cell. 2026 Mar 6:S0092-8674(26)00167-4. doi: 10.1016/j.cell.2026.02.002. PubMed 41794024.
Backbone
  Vector backbone: EZL105
  Vector type: Yeast Expression
  Selectable markers: HIS3 ; Cg (budding yeast)
Growth in bacteria
  Bacterial resistance: Ampicillin, 100 μg/mL
  Growth temperature: 37°C
  Growth strain: XL10
  Growth instructions: Can also be grown in DH5alpha.
  Copy number: High Copy
Gene/Insert
  Gene/Insert name: EL222 codon-optimized for budding yeast
  Species: S. cerevisiae (budding yeast)
  Mutation: Leu87Ile
  Promoter: PGK1pr
  Cloning method: Restriction Enzyme; 5′ cloning site Unknown (unknown if destroyed)
Terms and licenses: Academic/Nonprofit Terms; Industry Terms: Not Available to Industry
Depositor comments: For a single-copy integration in budding yeast, the plasmid should be cut with PmeI (double-cutter). Please visit https://doi.org/10.1101/2024.02.28.582517 for bioRxiv preprint.
How to cite: pVG143 was a gift from Sahand Jamal Rahi (Addgene plasmid # 227754 ; http://n2t.net/addgene:227754 ; RRID:Addgene_227754)
