[The description below was written by a language model from this plasmid's Addgene catalogue record and pLannotate feature annotations shown in this document.]
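Description:
pVG143 is a yeast expression and integration plasmid built on the EZL105 backbone, designed to produce a variant of the light-inducible transcription factor EL222 in budding yeast. In E. coli it is maintained as a high-copy plasmid through a ColE1/pUC-type origin and selected with ampicillin via the β-lactamase gene. Remnants of a pBluescript-style backbone are also annotated, including an f1 origin, a lacZα fragment, lac promoter/operator elements and flanking T3 and T7 promoters. No yeast replication origin or centromere appears in the feature table. This fits the depositor's note that the plasmid is meant for single-copy genomic integration after cutting with PmeI, which cuts twice.

The payload is an EL222 coding sequence, codon-optimized for S. cerevisiae and carrying a Leu87Ile substitution, placed under the strong constitutive PGK1 promoter according to the catalogue entry. The promoter itself is not annotated in the feature table but presumably lies in the unannotated stretch upstream of the open reading frame. The annotation shows a fragment of the herpes simplex VP16 activation domain fused directly upstream of the Erythrobacter litoralis light-responsive LOV–helix-turn-helix protein, followed by the CYC1 terminator. EL222 binds DNA when illuminated, so the fusion should act as a light-switchable transcriptional activator.

Yeast selection relies on HIS3. The catalogue lists the marker as "HIS3 ; Cg", and the table shows a HIS3 coding sequence and promoter alongside S. cerevisiae and Candida glabrata DED1 fragments and an MRM1/PET56 fragment. These flanking pieces resemble HIS3-locus sequence, though the record does not state the integration site. The construct comes from work on light-directed evolution of protein function.
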