Features (pLannotate 1.2.2; 26 found; start..end, strand, type, name):
     13..31      -  promoter       T3 promoter: promoter for bacteriophage T3 RNA polymerase
     76..92      -  protein_bind   lac operator: The lac repressor binds to the lac operator to inhibit transcription in E. coli. This inhibition can be relieved by adding lactose or isopropyl-β-D-thiogalactopyranoside (IPTG). lac repressor encoded by lacI
    100..130     -  promoter       lac promoter: promoter for the E. coli lac operon
    145..166     -  protein_bind   CAP binding site: CAP binding activates transcription in the presence of cAMP. E. coli catabolite activator protein
    179..271     -  CDS            lacI (fragment): lac repressor; lacI; The lac repressor binds to the lac operator to inhibit transcription in E. coli. This inhibition can be relieved by adding lactose or isopropyl-β-D-thiogalactopyranoside (IPTG).
    454..1042    -  rep_origin     ori: high-copy-number ColE1/pMB1/pBR322/pUC origin of replication
   1213..2073    -  CDS            AmpR: β-lactamase; bla; confers resistance to ampicillin, carbenicillin, and related antibiotics
   2074..2178    -  promoter       AmpR promoter: bla
   2289..2324    +  CDS            rop (fragment): Rop protein, which maintains plasmids at low copy number; rop
   2426..2475    +  misc_feature   bom (fragment): basis of mobility region from pBR322
   2483..2615    +  promoter       URA3 promoter (fragment): S. cerevisiae URA3
   2615..2707    +  CDS            URA3 (fragment): PYRF_YEAST - Experimental evidence at protein level: Swiss-Prot protein existence level 1. From Saccharomyces cerevisiae (strain ATCC 204508 / S288c) (Baker's yeast).
   2763..2814    +  misc_feature   bom (fragment): basis of mobility region from pBR322
   2842..3270    -  rep_origin     f1 ori (sequence partly withheld): f1 bacteriophage origin of replication; arrow indicates direction of (+) strand synthesis
   3274..3431    -  CDS            lacZα (fragment): LacZα fragment of β-galactosidase; lacZ fragment
   3434..3452    +  promoter       T7 promoter: promoter for bacteriophage T7 RNA polymerase
   3527..3724    -  CDS            DED1 (fragment): DED1_YEAST - Also known as SPP81. Experimental evidence at protein level: Swiss-Prot protein existence level 1. ATP-binding RNA helicase involved in translation initiation. Remodels RNA in response to ADP and ATP concentrations by facilitating disruption, but also formation of RNA duplexes. Has weak ATP-dependent affinity for dsRNA, but strong ATP-dependent affinity for ssRNA. Acts as a virus host factor involved in the replication of the MBV and the L-A viruses by promoting the negative-strand RNA synthesis. May be involved in recognition of the preinitiation complex and DNA binding of the RN
   3720..4052    -  CDS            YO201_YEAST (fragment): Protein uncertain: Swiss-Prot protein existence level 5. From Saccharomyces cerevisiae (strain ATCC 204508 / S288c) (Baker's yeast).
   4826..4844    +  misc_feature   MCS (fragment): pBluescript multiple cloning site
   4881..5114    +  CDS            VP16_HHV11 (fragment): Experimental evidence at protein level: Swiss-Prot protein existence level 1. May play a role in the aggregation of tegument proteins around nucleocapsids during virus morphogenesis. From Human herpesvirus 1 (strain 17) (HHV-1) (Human herpes simplex virus 1).
   5112..5747    +  CDS            LVHTH_ERYLH (fragment): Experimental evidence at protein level: Swiss-Prot protein existence level 1. Has reversible, light-dependent DNA-binding activity. Upon illumination an internal FMN-protein adduct is formed which changes the protein conformation so that the previously sequestered DNA-binding domain is free to bind DNA. Binds to sequences within in its own promoter when illuminated but not when it has been incubated in the dark. From Erythrobacter litoralis (strain HTCC2594).
   5769..6016    +  terminator     CYC1 terminator: S. cerevisiae CYC1; transcription terminator for CYC1
   6067..6255    -  CDS            DED1 (fragment): DED1_CANGA - Protein inferred from homology: Swiss-Prot protein existence level 3. ATP-binding RNA helicase involved in translation initiation. Remodels RNA in response to ADP and ATP concentrations by facilitating disruption, but also formation of RNA duplexes (By similarity). From Candida glabrata (strain ATCC 2001 / CBS 138 / JCM 3761 / NBRC 0622 / NRRL Y-65) (Yeast) (Torulopsis glabrata).
   6742..7377    -  CDS            HIS3: HIS7_YEAST - Experimental evidence at protein level: Swiss-Prot protein existence level 1. From Saccharomyces cerevisiae (strain ATCC 204508 / S288c) (Baker's yeast).
   7483..7670    -  promoter       HIS3 promoter: S. cerevisiae HIS3
   7720..7947    +  CDS            MRM1 (fragment): MRM1_YEAST - Also known as PET56 From Saccharomyces cerevisiae (strain ATCC 204508 / S288c) (Baker's yeast).
>Addgene plasmid #227754 | pVG143 | addgene full sequence | sequence record 458037 | Addgene NGS Result
CAGCTTTTGTTCCCTTTAGTGAGGGTTAATTCCGAGCTTGGCGTAATCATGGTCATAGCTGTTTCCTGTG
TGAAATTGTTATCCGCTCACAATTCCACACAACATACGAGCCGGAAGCATAAAGTGTAAAGCCTGGGGTG
CCTAATGAGTGAGCTAACTCACATTAATTGCGTTGCGCTCACTGCCCGCTTTCCAGTCGGGAAACCTGTC
GTGCCAGCTGCATTAATGAATCGGCCAACGCGCGGGGAGAGGCGGTTTGCGTATTGGGCGCTCTTCCGCT
TCCTCGCTCACTGACTCGCTGCGCTCGGTCGTTCGGCTGCGGCGAGCGGTATCAGCTCACTCAAAGGCGG
TAATACGGTTATCCACAGAATCAGGGGATAACGCAGGAAAGAACATGTGAGCAAAAGGCCAGCAAAAGGC
CAGGAACCGTAAAAAGGCCGCGTTGCTGGCGTTTTTCCATAGGCTCCGCCCCCCTGACGAGCATCACAAA
AATCGACGCTCAAGTCAGAGGTGGCGAAACCCGACAGGACTATAAAGATACCAGGCGTTTCCCCCTGGAA
GCTCCCTCGTGCGCTCTCCTGTTCCGACCCTGCCGCTTACCGGATACCTGTCCGCCTTTCTCCCTTCGGG
AAGCGTGGCGCTTTCTCATAGCTCACGCTGTAGGTATCTCAGTTCGGTGTAGGTCGTTCGCTCCAAGCTG
GGCTGTGTGCACGAACCCCCCGTTCAGCCCGACCGCTGCGCCTTATCCGGTAACTATCGTCTTGAGTCCA
ACCCGGTAAGACACGACTTATCGCCACTGGCAGCAGCCACTGGTAACAGGATTAGCAGAGCGAGGTATGT
AGGCGGTGCTACAGAGTTCTTGAAGTGGTGGCCTAACTACGGCTACACTAGAAGAACAGTATTTGGTATC
TGCGCTCTGCTGAAGCCAGTTACCTTCGGAAAAAGAGTTGGTAGCTCTTGATCCGGCAAACAAACCACCG
CTGGTAGCGGTGGTTTTTTTGTTTGCAAGCAGCAGATTACGCGCAGAAAAAAAGGATCTCAAGAAGATCC
TTTGATCTTTTCTACGGGGTCTGACGCTCAGTGGAACGAAAACTCACGTTAAGGGATTTTGGTCATGAGA
TTATCAAAAAGGATCTTCACCTAGATCCTTTTAAATTAAAAATGAAGTTTTAAATCAATCTAAAGTATAT
ATGAGTAAACTTGGTCTGACAGTTACCAATGCTTAATCAGTGAGGCACCTATCTCAGCGATCTGTCTATT
TCGTTCATCCATAGTTGCCTGACTCCCCGTCGTGTAGATAACTACGATACGGGAGGGCTTACCATCTGGC
CCCAGTGCTGCAATGATACCGCGAGACCCACGCTCACCGGCTCCAGATTTATCAGCAATAAACCAGCCAG
CCGGAAGGGCCGAGCGCAGAAGTGGTCCTGCAACTTTATCCGCCTCCATCCAGTCTATTAATTGTTGCCG
GGAAGCTAGAGTAAGTAGTTCGCCAGTTAATAGTTTGCGCAACGTTGTTGCCATTGCTACAGGCATCGTG
GTGTCACGCTCGTCGTTTGGTATGGCTTCATTCAGCTCCGGTTCCCAACGATCAAGGCGAGTTACATGAT
CCCCCATGTTGTGCAAAAAAGCGGTTAGCTCCTTCGGTCCTCCGATCGTTGTCAGAAGTAAGTTGGCCGC
AGTGTTATCACTCATGGTTATGGCAGCACTGCATAATTCTCTTACTGTCATGCCATCCGTAAGATGCTTT
TCTGTGACTGGTGAGTACTCAACCAAGTCATTCTGAGAATAGTGTATGCGGCGACCGAGTTGCTCTTGCC
CGGCGTCAATACGGGATAATACCGCGCCACATAGCAGAACTTTAAAAGTGCTCATCATTGGAAAACGTTC
TTCGGGGCGAAAACTCTCAAGGATCTTACCGCTGTTGAGATCCAGTTCGATGTAACCCACTCGTGCACCC
AACTGATCTTCAGCATCTTTTACTTTCACCAGCGTTTCTGGGTGAGCAAAAACAGGAAGGCAAAATGCCG
CAAAAAAGGGAATAAGGGCGACACGGAAATGTTGAATACTCATACTCTTCCTTTTTCAATATTATTGAAG
CATTTATCAGGGTTATTGTCTCATGAGCGGATACATATTTGAATGTATTTAGAAAAATAAACAAATAGGG
GTTCCGCGCACATTTCCCCGAAAAGTGCCACCTGACGTCCTCGGCGCGTGACGTCTAAGAAACCATTATT
ATCATGACATTAACCTATAAAAATAGGCGTATCACGAGGCCCTTTCGTCTCGCGCGTTTCGGTGATGACG
GTGAAAACCTCTGACACATGCAGCTCCCGGAGACGGTCACAGCTTGTCTGTAAGCGGATGCCGGGAGCAG
ACAAGCCCGTCAGGGCGCGTCAGCGGGTGTTGGCGGGTGTCGGGGCTGGCTTAACTATGCGGCATCAGAG
CAGATTGTACTGAGAGTGCACCATACCACCTTTTCAATTCATCATTTTTTTTTTATTCTTTTTTTTGATT
TCGGTTTCCTTGAAATTTTTTTGATTCGGTAATCTCCGAACAGAAGGAAGAACGAAGGAAGGAGCACAGA
CTTAGATTGGTATATATACGCATATTGGGTCAGCAGTACAGAACCCTCGACGAAGTTGTAAGTGGTGGAT
CAGATATCATCATTGTTGGCAGAGGACTTTTCGCCAAGGGTAGAGATCCTAATACTAAACTCACAAATTA
GAGCTTCAATTTAATTATATCAGTTATTACCCTATGCGGTGTGAAATACCGCACAGATGCGTAAGGAGAA
AATACCGCATCAGGAAATTGTAAGCGTTAATATTTTGTTAAAATTCGCGTTAAATTTTTGTTAAATCAGC
TCATTTTTTAACCAATAGGCCGAAATCGGCAAAATCCCTTATAAATCAAAAGAATAGACCGAGATAGGGT
[37 nt withheld, positions 2941-2977]
AAAGAACGTGGACTCCAACGTCAAAGG
[49 nt withheld, positions 3005-3053]
T
[91 nt withheld, positions 3055-3145]
G
[124 nt withheld, positions 3147-3270]
CCATTCGCCATTCAGGCTGCGCAACTGTTGGGAAGGGCGATCGGTGCGGGCCTCTTCGCTATTACGCCAG
CTGGCGAAAGGGGGATGTGCTGCAAGGCGATTAAGTTGGGTAACGCCAGGGTTTTCCCAGTCACGACGTT
GTAAAACGACGGCCAGTGAATTGTAATACGACTCACTATAGGGGGCCAGCGTGGCCGTTTAAACATTTAA
ATGGCCGGCCGCTGCCACCGTTGTTTCCACCGAAGAAACCACCGTTGCCGTAACCACCACGACGGTTGTT
GCTAAAGAAGCTGCCACCGCCACGGCCACCGTTGTAGCCGCCGTTGTTGTTATTGTAGTTGCTACTGTTA
TTTCTGGCACTTCTTGGTTTTCCTCTTAAGTGAGGAGGAACATAACCATTCTCGTTGTTGTCGTTGATGC
TTAAATTTTGCACTTGTTCGCTCAGTTCAGCCATAATATGAAATGCTTTTCTTGTTGTTCTTACGGAATA
CCACTTGCCACCTATCACCACAACTAACTTTTTCCCGTTCCTCCATCTCTTTTATATTTTTTTTCTGGAG
TTCAAGAGAAAAAAAAAGAAAAAGCAAAAAGAAAAAAGGAAAGCGCGCCTCGTTCAGAATGACACGTATA
GAATGATGCATTACCTTGTCATCTTCAGTATCATACTGTTCGTATACATACTTACTGACATTCATAGGTA
TACATATATACACATGTATATATATCGTATGCTGCAGCTTTAAATAATCGGTGTCAAGATCTGAGCTCCA
CCGCGGTGGCGGCCGCTTATTTACTCAGGATCCCGCATGTTGCAGGTGGGAGTTCCAGCTCCCGGGAAAC
AGCTGCAAGAATTACTCGTGAGTAAGGAAAGAGTGAGGAACTATCGCATACCTGCATTTAAAGATGCCGA
TTTGGGCGCGAATCCTTTATTTTGGCTTCACCCTCATACTATTATCAGGGCCAGAAAAAGGAAGTGTTTC
CCTCCTTCTTGAATTGATGTTACCCTCATAAAGCACGTGGCCTCTTATCGAGAAAGAAATTACCGTCGCT
CGTGATTTGTTTGCAAAAAGAACAAAACTGAAAAAACCCAGACACGCTCGACTTCCTGTCTTCCTATTGA
TTGCAGCTTCCAATTTCGTCACACAACAAGGTCCTAGCGACGGCTCACAGGTTTTGTAACAAGCAATCGA
AGGTTCTGGAATGGCGGGAAAGGGTTTAGTACCACATGCTATGATGCCCACTGTGATCTCCAGAGCAAAG
TTCGTTCGATCGTACTGTTACTCTCTCTCTTTCAAACAGAATTGTCCGAATCGTGTGACAACAACAGCCT
GTTCTCACACACTCTTTTCTTCTAACCAAGGGGGTGGTTTAGTTTAGTAGAACCTCGTGAAACTTACATT
TACATATATATAAACTTGCATAAATTGGTCAATGCAAGAAATACATATTTGGTCTTTTCTAATTCGTAGT
TTTTCAAGTTCTTAGATGCTTTCTTTTTCTCTTTTTTACAGATCATCAAGGAAGTAATTATCTACTTTTT
ACAACAAATATAAAACACCGCGGTGGCGGCCGCTAAAATCATGGCTAGCCCGAAAAAAAAGAGAAAAGTA
GCCCCACCAACGGACGTTTCACTTGGTGACGAATTACATTTAGACGGTGAGGATGTAGCTATGGCACATG
CCGATGCTCTTGATGATTTTGATCTGGACATGTTAGGTGATGGGGATTCTCCCGGCCCCGGATTTACACC
ACATGATTCTGCTCCGTATGGCGCGTTGGACATGGCAGATTTCGAATTTGAACAGATGTTTACTGATGCA
CTTGGTATCGACGAATATGGAGGTGAATTCGGAGCAGATGATACTAGAGTTGAAGTCCAACCTCCAGCCC
AATGGGTATTGGATTTGATCGAGGCCTCACCCATAGCAAGTGTTGTTAGTGATCCCAGATTGGCTGATAA
TCCTTTGATTGCTATCAACCAGGCCTTTACCGATCTAACTGGGTATTCTGAGGAAGAATGTGTTGGTCGT
AATTGTAGATTTTTGGCAGGATCTGGTACTGAACCCTGGATTACAGATAAGATCCGTCAAGGTGTTCGTG
AGCATAAACCCGTGTTGGTTGAGATTTTGAATTACAAAAAGGATGGTACTCCTTTTCGTAATGCAGTTTT
GGTGGCACCAATCTATGATGACGATGATGAATTACTATACTTCCTTGGTAGCCAAGTGGAAGTGGATGAC
GATCAACCGAACATGGGCATGGCCCGTAGAGAACGTGCTGCGGAGATGTTAAAAACTCTTTCACCACGTC
AATTAGAAGTCACAACTCTGGTTGCATCAGGCCTAAGAAATAAAGAAGTGGCTGCCAGACTGGGTCTTTC
AGAAAAAACTGTCAAAATGCACAGAGGTTTGGTAATGGAAAAATTAAACTTAAAAACGAGTGCAGATTTA
GTTAGAATTGCCGTAGAAGCAGGTATTTAAGTCGACCTCGAGTAATGATCATGTAATTAGTTATGTCACG
CTTACATTCACGCCCTCCCCCCACATCCGCTCTAACCGAAAAGGAAGGAGTTAGACAACCTGAAGTCTAG
GTCCCTATTTATTTTTTTATAGTTATGTTAGTATTAAGAACGTTATTTATATTTCAAATTTTTCTTTTTT
TTCTGTACAGACGCGTGTACGCATGTAACATTATACTGAAAACCTTGCTTGAGAAGGTTTTGGGACGCTC
GAAGGCTTTAATTTGCGGCCTTATCGCCGGCGAATAAATTAAGGCGCGCCAACATATCCGGAGGTACCCA
AAGCCGAATCCACCACGGTCACCGTTGTTTCTGAAGAAACCACCACGGCCGCCACCGTTGTTGAAACCAC
CACGAGGAGCAGAATCGCCTCTTCTGCCACCACCGTTACGGATGTGAGGTGGAACGTAACCACCACGTCT
TTGTTGCCCTTCAGGCATGGAAACTTGCTCTGCTAACTCAGTCATATTGGATATATGTATTACTTTCTTT
ATTTTTTGTAGTTTAGTCTTCTATTTCTTTTATAGTTTGGTATCTTTTTGCAAAAAATTTACCTCTATAT
CGTGTTCGTGCGTATTTCTTCCTCTATAATATGAAAAGAAAGGCAGTAGTCTTGGTTTTCTATTATTCCA
AATATTACAAGAATACCCAGAACCACAAGAAGCAGAAGAAACTAACTGCTTTATATACTTAATTTCCCGC
CACAAGCTCATCGCCCAGAAGTTTTTTTCAGTTTTTCACCTGACAATCTGGCAGCTCGCTGAAAAATTTT
CACCTGGGGTCGCCTGCTACGTAGAGTGATCACGTTTATGAATAGCACATTATATAGTGGCCCAGACGGT
CTGATGGTAGTTCATGTAGTTAAGAATAAATACTCTGTTTGTGTGATTTCTATGTGTACGTTATCTATAT
AAATATTGTTGATGGTGGTAGCTGTGGGCTGTGTTCTATGCTAGGACACCCTTAGTGGATGGAACGTCAT
CGCGACCCGTAGGTGTTCTTGCCTCTCTGATGGCGATGGCGAGCGCCTTGAAAGCTGATTCGGAGCGGTG
GTGGTCGTTGGTGCCCCGCAGACAGTCCACATGCATGGTGATACGCGCCTCAGTGGCGAAACTCTCCAAG
AAGTGCGGGATCATCTCTGTGGATAGCTGGCCTATGCGTTCTCGCTTCAGGCCCAGCTCCACCACGGCGA
AAGGCCTATTGGAGAAGTCAACCACAGCGCGGCTCAGCGCCTCGTCCAGTGGTGCAAACCCATGCCCGAA
CCTCTTGATACCACGCACGGAGCCAAGCGCCTCCTTGAACGCTTGGCCCAGCGCAATCCCACAGTCCTCA
ACAGTGTGGTGGTCATCGATGTGCAAGTCCCCTATACACTCCAGGATCAGAGACCACCCGCCATGCTTCG
CCAGCGCAGTCAACATGTGGTCCAAAAACCCAACTCCAGTGTGCACATGGATGGTCTGCCCATCACCACT
AGCATATTCCTTGCCCAGTATGCTCTCCCGTACAGAAACAGACCCACCGTCAAGATCCAGCGCCAGCTGT
ATATTCGTCTCCTGCGTAACCCTCTTAACAAACGCCATCCTTTGCTCGATGCTTCTCTTTGCTTCAATTA
TCTCAACTTTAAGTAAACCTGAAGTAAACTAGAACTAGATTAAATCAGAAGGCATCCGCAGCTTTATATA
CATATAGAGCCTCTTTGCCTTCGTTTATCTTGCCTGCTCATTTTTTAGTATATTCTTCGAAGAAATCACA
TTACTTTATATAATGTATAATTCATTATGTGATAATGCCAATCGCTAAGAAAAAAAAAGAGTCATCCGCT
AGGTGGAAAAAAAAAAATGAAAATCATTACCGAGGCATAAAAAAATATAGAGTGTACTAGAGGAGGCCAA
GAGTAATAGAAAAAGAAAATTGCGGGAAAGGACTGTGTTATGACTTCCCTGACTAATGCCGTGTTCAAAC
GATACCTGGCAGTGACTCCTAGCGCTCACCAAGCTCTTAAAACGAGAATTAAGAAAAAGTCGTCATCTTT
CGATAAGTTTTTCCCACAGCAAAGCAATAGTAGAAAAAAACAATGGGAAACGTTGAATGAAGACAAAGCG
TCGTGGTTTAAAAGGAAATACGCTCACGTACATGCTAGGGAACAGGACCGTGCAGCGGCCAGCGTGGCCG
TTTAAACATTTAAATGGCCGGCC
